>Addgene plasmid #211043 | pBiT3.1-C_RBBP5:1-538 | addgene full sequence | sequence record 423356 | Addgene NGS Result
AAGACGCGTTAATTAAGACGTCGGCAGTGAAAAAAATGCTTTATTTGTGAAATTTGTGATGCTATTGCTT
TATTTGTAACCATTATAAGCTGCAATAAACAAGTTAACAACAACAATTGCATTCATTTTATGTTTCAGGT
TCAGGGGGAGGTGTGGGAGGTTTTTTAAAGCAAGTAAAACCTCTACAAATGTGGTATGGCTGATTATGAT
CCGCGGCCGCAATACGTCGACGTTATCAGCTGACTTCGTACGAGAGCCTAGGATTATGGCGCGCCACTAG
TTATTAATAGTAATCAATTACGGGGTCATTAGTTCATAGCCCATATATGGAGTTCCGCGTTACATAACTT
ACGGTAAATGGCCCGCCTGGCTGACCGCCCAACGACCCCCGCCCATTGACGTCAATAATGACGTATGTTC
CCATAGTAACGCCAATAGGGACTTTCCATTGACGTCAATGGGTGGAGTATTTACGGTAAACTGCCCACTT
GGCAGTACATCAAGTGTATCATATGCCAAGTCCGCCCCCTATTGACGTCAATGACGGTAAATGGCCCGCC
TGGCATTATGCCCAGTACATGACCTTACGGGACTTTCCTACTTGGCAGTACATCTACGTATTAGTCATCG
CTATTACCATGGTGATGCGGTTTTGGCAGTACACCAATGGGCGTGGATAGCGGTTTGACTCACGGGGATT
TCCAAGTCTCCACCCCATTGACGTCAATGGGAGTTTGTTTTGGCACCAAAATCAACGGGACTTTCCAAAA
TGTCGTAATAACCCCGCCCCGTTGACGCAAATGGGCGGTAGGCGTGTACGGTGGGAGGTCTATATAAGCA
GAGCTGGTTTAGTGAACCGTCAGATCACTAGAATCTTTATTGCGGTAGTTTATCACAGTTAAATTGCTAA
CGCAGTCAGTGCTTCTGACACAACAGTCTCGAACTTAAGCTGCAGAAGTTGGTCGTGAGGCACTGGGCAG
GTAAGTATCAAGGTTACAAGACAGGTTTAAGGAGACCAATAGAAACTGGGCTTGTCGAGACAGAGAAGAC
TCTTGCGTTTCTGATAGGCACCTATTGGTCTTACTGACATCCACTTTGCCTTTCTCTCCACAGGTGTCCA
CTCCCAGTTCAATTACAGCTCTTAAGGCTAGAGTATTAATACGACTCACTATAGGGGCGATCGCAACAAG
CTTCGGGAAGATCTGGAGCTAGCGGCGGGGGATCCGGTGGGAATTCGACACCATGAACCTCGAGTTGCTG
GAGTCCTTTGGGCAGAACTATCCAGAGGAAGCTGATGGAACTTTGGATTGTATCAGCATGGCTTTGACTT
GCACCTTTAACAGGTGGGGCACACTGCTTGCAGTTGGCTGTAATGATGGCCGAATTGTCATCTGGGATTT
CTTGACAAGAGGCATTGCTAAAATAATTAGTGCACACATCCATCCAGTGTGTTCTTTATGCTGGAGCCGA
GATGGTCATAAACTCGTGAGTGCTTCCACTGATAACATAGTGTCACAGTGGGATGTTCTTTCAGGCGACT
GTGACCAGAGGTTTCGATTCCCTTCACCCATCTTAAAAGTCCAATATCATCCACGAGATCAGAACAAGGT
TCTCGTGTGTCCCATGAAATCTGCTCCTGTCATGTTGACCCTTTCAGATTCCAAACATGTTGTTCTGCCA
GTGGACGATGACTCCGATTTGAACGTTGTGGCATCTTTTGATAGGCGAGGGGAATATATTTATACGGGAA
ACGCAAAAGGCAAGATTTTGGTCCTAAAAACAGATTCTCAGGATCTTGTTGCTTCCTTCAGAGTGACAAC
TGGAACAAGCAATACCACAGCCATTAAGTCAATTGAGTTTGCCCGGAAGGGGAGTTGCTTTTTAATTAAC
ACGGCAGATCGAATAATCAGAGTTTATGATGGCAGAGAAATCTTAACATGTGGAAGAGATGGAGAGCCTG
AACCTATGCAGAAATTGCAGGATTTGGTGAATAGGACCCCATGGAAGAAATGTTGTTTCTCTGGGGATGG
GGAATACATCGTGGCAGGTTCTGCCCGGCAGCATGCCCTGTACATCTGGGAGAAGAGCATTGGCAACCTG
GTGAAGATTCTCCATGGGACGAGAGGAGAACTCCTCTTGGATGTAGCTTGGCATCCTGTTCGACCCATCA
TAGCATCCATTTCCAGTGGAGTGGTATCTATCTGGGCACAGAATCAAGTAGAAAACTGGAGTGCATTTGC
ACCAGACTTCAAAGAATTGGATGAAAATGTAGAATACGAAGAAAGGGAATCAGAGTTTGATATTGAAGAT
GAAGATAAGAGTGAGCCTGAGCAGACAGGGGCTGATGCTGCAGAAGATGAGGAAGTGGATGTCACCAGCG
TGGACCCTATTGCTGCCTTCTGTAGCAGTGATGAAGAGCTGGAAGATTCAAAGGCTCTATTGTATTTACC
CATTGCCCCTGAGGTAGAAGACCCAGAAGAAAATCCTTACGGCCCCCCACCGGATGCAGTCCAAACCTCC
TTGATGGATGAAGGGGCTAGTTCAGAGAAGAAGAGGCAGTCCTCAGCAGATGGGTCCCAGCCACCTAAGA
AGAAACCCAAAACAACCAATATAGAACTTCAAGGAGTACCAAATGATGAAGTCCATCCACTACTGGGTGT
GAAGGGGGATGGCAAATCCAAGAAGAAGCAAGCAGGCCGGCCTAAAGGATCAAAAGGTAAAGAGAAAGAT
TCTCCATTTAAACCGAAACTCTACAAAGGGGACAGAGGTTTACCTCTGGAAGGATCAGCGAAGGGTAAAG
TGCAGGCGGAACTCAGCCAGCCCTTGACAGCAGGAGGAGCAATCTCAGAACTGTTAGGCTCGAGCGGTGG
GAGCTCCGGTGTGAGCGGCTGGCGGCTGTTCAAGAAGATTAGCTAAGTTTAAACGGCCGCGACTCTAGAC
TGCAGGCATGCAAGCTGATTTGGCTGCTGCCACCGCTGAGCAAGGCCGCTTCGAGCAGACATGATAAGAT
ACATTGATGAGTTTGGACAAACCACAACTAGAATGCAGTGAAAAAAATGCTTTATTTGTGAAATTTGTGA
TGCTATTGCTTTATTTGTAACCATTATAAGCTGCAATAAACAAGTTAACAACAACAATTGCATTCATTTT
ATGTTTCAGGTTCAGGGGGAGATGTGGGAGGTTTTTTTAAGCAAGTAAAACCTCTACAAATGTGGTAAAA
TCTTAATTAAGACTTCTAATATAACTTCGTATAGCATACATTATACGAAGTTATGGTTCCACTGTTGACA
ATTAATCATCGGCATAGTATATCGGCATAGTATAATACGACAAGGTGAGGAACTAAACCCAGGAGGCAGA
TCATGATTGAACAAGATGGATTGCACGCAGGTTCTCCGGCCGCTTGGGTGGAGAGGCTATTCGGCTATGA
CTGGGCACAACAGACAATCGGCTGCTCTGATGCCGCCGTGTTCCGGCTGTCAGCGCAGGGGCGCCCGGTT
CTTTTTGTCAAGACCGACCTGTCCGGTGCCCTGAATGAACTGCAGGACGAGGCAGCGCGGCTATCGTGGC
TGGCCACGACGGGCGTTCCTTGCGCAGCTGTGCTCGACGTTGTCACTGAAGCGGGAAGGGACTGGCTGCT
ATTGGGCGAAGTGCCGGGGCAGGATCTCCTGTCATCTCACCTTGCTCCTGCCGAGAAAGTATCCATCATG
GCTGATGCAATGCGGCGGCTGCATACGCTTGATCCGGCTACCTGCCCATTCGACCACCAAGCGAAACATC
GCATCGAGCGAGCACGTACTCGGATGGAAGCCGGTCTTGTCGATCAGGATGATCTGGACGAAGAGCATCA
GGGGCTCGCGCCAGCCGAACTGTTCGCCAGGCTCAAGGCGCGCATGCCCGACGGCGAGGATCTCGTCGTG
ACCCATGGCGATGCCTGCTTGCCGAATATCATGGTGGAAAATGGCCGCTTTTCTGGATTCATCGACTGTG
GCCGGCTGGGTGTGGCGGACCGCTATCAGGACATAGCGTTGGCTACCCGTGATATTGCTGAAGAGCTTGG
CGGCGAATGGGCTGACCGCTTCCTCGTGCTTTACGGTATCGCCGCTCCCGATTCGCAGCGCATCGCCTTC
TATCGCCTTCTTGACGAGTTCTTCTGATTCGAAATGACCGACCAAGCGACGCCCAACCGGTATCAGCTCA
CTCAAAGGCGGTAATACGGTTATCCACAGAATCAGGGGATAACGCAGGAAAGAACATGTGAGCAAAAGGC
CAGCAAAAGGCCAGGAACCGTAAAAAGGCCGCGTTGCTGGCGTTTTTCCATAGGCTCCGCCCCCCTGACG
AGCATCACAAAAATCGACGCTCAAGTCAGAGGTGGCGAAACCCGACAGGACTATAAAGATACCAGGCGTT
TCCCCCTGGAAGCTCCCTCGTGCGCTCTCCTGTTCCGACCCTGCCGCTTACCGGATACCTGTCCGCCTTT
CTCCCTTCGGGAAGCGTGGCGCTTTCTCATAGCTCACGCTGTAGGTATCTCAGTTCGGTGTAGGTCGTTC
GCTCCAAGCTGGGCTGTGTGCACGAACCCCCCGTTCAGCCCGACCGCTGCGCCTTATCCGGTAACTATCG
TCTTGAGTCCAACCCGGTAAGACACGACTTATCGCCACTGGCAGCAGCCACTGGTAACAGGATTAGCAGA
GCGAGGTATGTAGGCGGTGCTACAGAGTTCTTGAAGTGGTGGCCTAACTACGGCTACACTAGAAGGACAG
TATTTGGTATCTGCGCTCTGCTGAAGCCAGTTACCTTCGGAAAAAGAGTTGGTAGCTCTTGATCCGGCAA
ACAAACCACCGCTGGTAGCGGTGGTTTTTTTGTTTGCAAGCAGCAGATTACGCGCAGAAAAAAAGGATTT
CAAGAAGATCCTTTGATCTTTTCTACGGGGTCTGACGCTCAGTGGAACGAAAACTCACGTTAAGGGATTT
TGGTCATGAGATTATCAAAAAGGATCTTCACCTAGATCCTTTTATAGTCCGGAATCGTCACACAAAAAAC
CAACACACAGATGTAATGAAAATAAAGATATTTTATTGCGGCCATCGTGATGGCTAGAGTTTAGCCCTCC
CACACATAACCAGAGGGCAGCAATTCACGAATCCCAACTGCCGTCGGCTGTCCATCACTGTCCTTCACTA
TGGCTTTGATCCCAGGATGCAGATCGAGAAGCACCTGTCGGCACCGTCCGCAGGGGCTCAAGATGCCCCT
GTTCTCATTTCCGATCGCGACGATACAAGTCAGGTTGCCAGCTGCCGCAGCAGCAGCAGTGCCCAGCACC
ACGAGTTCTGCACAAGGTCCCCCAGTAAAATGATATACATTGACACCAGTGAAGATGCGGCCGTCGCTAG
AGAGAGCTGCGCTGGCGACGCTGTAGTCTTCAGAGATGGGGATGCTGTTGATTGTAGCCGTTGCTCTTTC
AATGAGGGTGGATTCTTCTTGAGACAAAGGCTTGGCCATGGTGGCGCTAGTGTCAGAAGAATCGAGCTTT
TTGCAAAAGCCTAGGCCTCCAAAAAAGCCTCCTCACTACTTCTGGAATAGCTCAGAGGCCGAGGCGGCCT
CGGCCTCTGCATAAATAAAAAAAATTAGTCAGCCATGGGGCGGAGAATGGGCGGAACTGGGCGGAGTTAG
GGGCGGGATGGGCGGAGTTAGGGGCGGGACTATGGTTGCTGACTAATTGAGATGCATGCTTTGCATACTT
CTGCCTGCTGGGGAGCCTGGGGACTTTCCACACCTGGTTGCTGACTAATTGAGATGCATGCTTTGCATAC
TTCTGCCTGCTGGGGAGCCTGGGGACTTTCCACACCCTAACTGACACACATTCCACAGCTGGTTCTTTCC
GCCTCAGAAGGTACCTAACCAAGTTCCTCTTTCAGAGGTTATTTCAGGCCATGGTGCTGCGC
Features (pLannotate 1.2.2; 17 found; start..end, strand, type, name):
     24..105     -  polyA_signal   SV40 poly(A) signal: SV40 polyadenylation signal
    128..211     -  CDS            large T antigen (fragment): large T antigen from SV40 (simian virus 40)
    276..641     +  enhancer       CMV enhancer: human cytomegalovirus immediate early enhancer
    643..842     +  promoter       CMV promoter: human cytomegalovirus (CMV) immediate early promoter
    981..1113    +  intron         chimeric intron: chimera between introns from human β-globin and immunoglobulin heavy chain genes
   1157..1175    +  promoter       T7 promoter: promoter for bacteriophage T7 RNA polymerase
   1243..2856    +  CDS            RBBP5: RBBP5_HUMAN - Also known as RBQ3. Experimental evidence at protein level: Swiss-Prot protein existence level 1. In embryonic stem (ES) cells, plays a crucial role in the differentiation potential, particularly along the neural lineage, regulating gene induction and H3 'Lys-4' methylation at key developmental loci, including that mediated by retinoic acid (By similarity). Does not affect ES cell self-renewal (By similarity). Component or associated component of some histone methyltransferase complexes which regulates transcription through recruitment of those complexes to gene promoters (PubMed
   2952..2979    +  CDS            SET1 (fragment): solubility-enhancement tag derived from T7 phage gene 10B
   3005..3126    -  polyA_signal   SV40 poly(A) signal: SV40 polyadenylation signal
   3149..3217    -  CDS            large T antigen (fragment): large T antigen from SV40 (simian virus 40)
   3241..3274    +  protein_bind   loxP: Cre-mediated recombination occurs in the 8-bp core sequence (GCATACAT). Cre recombinase
   3284..3331    +  promoter       EM7 promoter: synthetic bacterial promoter&nbsp
   3363..4154    +  CDS            neo: KKA2_KLEPN - Also known as kan, nptII. Experimental evidence at protein level: Swiss-Prot protein existence level 1. Resistance to kanamycin, neomycin, paromomycin, ribostamycin, butirosin and gentamicin B. From Klebsiella pneumoniae.
   4315..4903    -  rep_origin     ori: high-copy-number ColE1/pMB1/pBR322/pUC origin of replication
   5029..5077    -  polyA_signal   poly(A) signal: synthetic polyadenylation signal
   5101..5499    -  CDS            BSD: blasticidin S deaminase; Aspergillus terreus BSD; confers resistance to blasticidin
   5530..5887    -  promoter       SV40 promoter: SV40 enhancer and early promoter
