[The description below was written by a language model from this plasmid's Addgene catalogue record and pLannotate feature annotations shown in this document.]
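Description:
pBiT3.1-C_RBBP5:1-538 is a mammalian expression plasmid built on Promega's pBiT3.1-C backbone and carries full-length, wild-type human RBBP5 (residues M1–L538, a 1614 bp insert derived from a Mammalian Gene Collection clone). It is propagated in E. coli from a high-copy ColE1/pUC-type origin under kanamycin selection, which comes from a neo (nptII) coding sequence driven by the bacterial EM7 promoter.

The RBBP5 open reading frame sits downstream of the CMV immediate-early enhancer and promoter and a chimeric β-globin/immunoglobulin intron that aids transcript processing. A T7 promoter just upstream of the insert also serves as a sequencing primer site, and an SV40 polyadenylation signal terminates the transcript. The insert was introduced by ligation-independent cloning between EcoRI and XhoI sites that were retained. It is fused at its C terminus, through a flexible Gly/Ser linker, to the short HiBiT peptide. This tag complements the LgBiT fragment to reconstitute NanoLuc luciferase, so the tagged protein can be quantified by luminescence.

The catalogue entry lists neomycin/G418 as the mammalian selectable marker. The feature table, however, shows neo only behind EM7 with an adjacent loxP site, plus a separate SV40 promoter–blasticidin S deaminase–synthetic poly(A) cassette that the catalogue does not mention. The short "SET1" and large T antigen fragments are probably annotation artefacts of the tag region and the SV40 poly(A) sequences.

RBBP5 is a WD40-repeat component of histone H3K4 methyltransferase complexes. The associated publication evaluates the ligandability of WD40 proteins, which is consistent with use in luminescence-based cellular assays of RBBP5, although the record does not name a specific assay.
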