Addgene plasmid #211043: pBiT3.1-C_RBBP5:1-538
Purpose: Mammalian expression of full-length human RBBP5. C-terminal HiBiT tag.
Depositing lab: Cheryl Arrowsmith. Depositing organization: University of Toronto. Publication: A Target Class Ligandability Evaluation of WD40 Repeat-Containing Proteins. Ackloo S, Li F, Szewczyk M, Seitova A, Loppnau P, Zeng H, Xu J, Ahmad S, Arnautova YA, Baghaie AJ, Beldar S, Bolotokova A, Centrella PA, Chau I, Clark MA, Cuozzo JW, Dehghani-Tafti S, Disch JS, Dong A, Dumas A, Feng JA, Ghiabi P, Gibson E, Gilmer J, Goldman B, Green SR, Guie MA, Guilinger JP, Harms N, Herasymenko O, Houliston S, Hutchinson A, Kearnes S, Keefe AD, Kimani SW, Kramer T, Kutera M, Kwak HA, Lento C, Li Y, Liu J, Loup J, Machado RAC, Mulhern CJ, Perveen S, Righetto GL, Riley P, Shrestha S, Sigel EA, Silva M, Sintchak MD, Slakman BL, Taylor RD, Thompson J, Torng W, Underkoffler C, von Rechenberg M, Walsh RT, Watson I, Wilson DJ, Wolf E, Yadav M, Yazdi AK, Zhang J, Zhang Y, Santhakumar V, Edwards AM, Barsyte-Lovejoy D, Schapira M, Brown PJ, Halabelian L, Arrowsmith CH. J Med Chem. 2025 Jan 23;68(2):1092-1112. doi: 10.1021/acs.jmedchem.4c02010. Epub 2024 Nov 4. PubMed 39495097.
Backbone
  Vector backbone: pBiT3.1-C
  Backbone manufacturer: Promega
  Vector type: Mammalian Expression
  Selectable markers: Neomycin (select with G418)
Growth in bacteria
  Bacterial resistance: Kanamycin, 50 μg/mL
  Growth temperature: 37°C
  Growth strain: DH5alpha
  Copy number: High Copy
Gene/Insert
  Gene/Insert name: RBBP5:M1-L538
  Species: H. sapiens (human)
  Insert size (bp): 1614
  Mutation: wild type
  Entrez Gene: RBBP5 (a.k.a. RBQ3, SWD1)
  Promoter: CMV
  Tag / fusion protein: GSSGGSSGVSGWRLFKKIS (C terminal on insert)
  Cloning method: Ligation Independent Cloning
  Sequencing primers: 5′ T7; 3′ TTGCTCAGCGGTGGCAGCAG
Resource information
  A portion of this plasmid was derived from a plasmid made by: Mammalian Gene Collection (BC053856)
Terms and licenses: Academic/Nonprofit Terms; Industry Terms: Not Available to Industry
Depositor comments: 5' Cloning Site: EcoR1 (not destroyed), 3' Cloning Site: Xho1 (not destroyed).
How to cite: pBiT3.1-C_RBBP5:1-538 was a gift from Cheryl Arrowsmith (Addgene plasmid # 211043 ; http://n2t.net/addgene:211043 ; RRID:Addgene_211043)
