>Addgene plasmid #211043 | pBiT3.1-C_RBBP5:1-538 | depositor partial sequence | sequence record 411566 | Insert sequence
ATGAACCTCGAGTTGCTGGAGTCCTTTGGGCAGAACTATCCAGAGGAAGCTGATGGAACTTTGGATTGTA
TCAGCATGGCTTTGACTTGCACCTTTAACAGGTGGGGCACACTGCTTGCAGTTGGCTGTAATGATGGCCG
AATTGTCATCTGGGATTTCTTGACAAGAGGCATTGCTAAAATAATTAGTGCACACATCCATCCAGTGTGT
TCTTTATGCTGGAGCCGAGATGGTCATAAACTCGTGAGTGCTTCCACTGATAACATAGTGTCACAGTGGG
ATGTTCTTTCAGGCGACTGTGACCAGAGGTTTCGATTCCCTTCACCCATCTTAAAAGTCCAATATCATCC
ACGAGATCAGAACAAGGTTCTCGTGTGTCCCATGAAATCTGCTCCTGTCATGTTGACCCTTTCAGATTCC
AAACATGTTGTTCTGCCAGTGGACGATGACTCCGATTTGAACGTTGTGGCATCTTTTGATAGGCGAGGGG
AATATATTTATACGGGAAACGCAAAAGGCAAGATTTTGGTCCTAAAAACAGATTCTCAGGATCTTGTTGC
TTCCTTCAGAGTGACAACTGGAACAAGCAATACCACAGCCATTAAGTCAATTGAGTTTGCCCGGAAGGGG
AGTTGCTTTTTAATTAACACGGCAGATCGAATAATCAGAGTTTATGATGGCAGAGAAATCTTAACATGTG
GAAGAGATGGAGAGCCTGAACCTATGCAGAAATTGCAGGATTTGGTGAATAGGACCCCATGGAAGAAATG
TTGTTTCTCTGGGGATGGGGAATACATCGTGGCAGGTTCTGCCCGGCAGCATGCCCTGTACATCTGGGAG
AAGAGCATTGGCAACCTGGTGAAGATTCTCCATGGGACGAGAGGAGAACTCCTCTTGGATGTAGCTTGGC
ATCCTGTTCGACCCATCATAGCATCCATTTCCAGTGGAGTGGTATCTATCTGGGCACAGAATCAAGTAGA
AAACTGGAGTGCATTTGCACCAGACTTCAAAGAATTGGATGAAAATGTAGAATACGAAGAAAGGGAATCA
GAGTTTGATATTGAAGATGAAGATAAGAGTGAGCCTGAGCAGACAGGGGCTGATGCTGCAGAAGATGAGG
AAGTGGATGTCACCAGCGTGGACCCTATTGCTGCCTTCTGTAGCAGTGATGAAGAGCTGGAAGATTCAAA
GGCTCTATTGTATTTACCCATTGCCCCTGAGGTAGAAGACCCAGAAGAAAATCCTTACGGCCCCCCACCG
GATGCAGTCCAAACCTCCTTGATGGATGAAGGGGCTAGTTCAGAGAAGAAGAGGCAGTCCTCAGCAGATG
GGTCCCAGCCACCTAAGAAGAAACCCAAAACAACCAATATAGAACTTCAAGGAGTACCAAATGATGAAGT
CCATCCACTACTGGGTGTGAAGGGGGATGGCAAATCCAAGAAGAAGCAAGCAGGCCGGCCTAAAGGATCA
AAAGGTAAAGAGAAAGATTCTCCATTTAAACCGAAACTCTACAAAGGGGACAGAGGTTTACCTCTGGAAG
GATCAGCGAAGGGTAAAGTGCAGGCGGAACTCAGCCAGCCCTTGACAGCAGGAGGAGCAATCTCAGAACT
GTTA
